>Addgene plasmid #135379 | nSaCas9 I744 miniABEMax V82G | addgene full sequence | sequence record 267815 | Addgene NGS Result
GCGCGAGCAAAATTTAAGCTACAACAAGGCAAGGCTTGACCGACAATTGCATGAAGAATCTGCTTAGGGT
TAGGCGTTTTGCGCTGCTTCGCGATGTACGGGCCAGATATACGCGTTGACATTGATTATTGACTAGTTAT
TAATAGTAATCAATTACGGGGTCATTAGTTCATAGCCCATATATGGAGTTCCGCGTTACATAACTTACGG
TAAATGGCCCGCCTGGCTGACCGCCCAACGACCCCCGCCCATTGACGTCAATAATGACGTATGTTCCCAT
AGTAACGCCAATAGGGACTTTCCATTGACGTCAATGGGTGGAGTATTTACGGTAAACTGCCCACTTGGCA
GTACATCAAGTGTATCATATGCCAAGTACGCCCCCTATTGACGTCAATGACGGTAAATGGCCCGCCTGGC
ATTATGCCCAGTACATGACCTTATGGGACTTTCCTACTTGGCAGTACATCTACGTATTAGTCATCGCTAT
TACCATGGTGATGCGGTTTTGGCAGTACATCAATGGGCGTGGATAGCGGTTTGACTCACGGGGATTTCCA
AGTCTCCACCCCATTGACGTCAATGGGAGTTTGTTTTGGCACCAAAATCAACGGGACTTTCCAAAATGTC
GTAACAACTCCGCCCCATTGACGCAAATGGGCGGTAGGCGTGTACGGTGGGAGGTCTATATAAGCAGAGC
TCTCTGGCTAACTAGAGAACCCACTGCTTACTGGCTTATCGAAATTAATACGACTCACTATAGGGAGACC
CAAGCTGGCTAGCGCCACCATGAAGCGAAATTACATTCTGGGGCTGGCCATTGGCATTACATCAGTGGGC
TATGGCATCATTGACTACGAGACAAGGGACGTGATCGACGCCGGCGTGAGACTGTTCAAGGAGGCCAACG
TGGAGAACAATGAGGGCCGGAGATCCAAGAGGGGAGCAAGGCGCCTGAAGCGGAGAAGGCGCCACAGAAT
CCAGAGAGTGAAGAAGCTGCTGTTCGATTACAACCTGCTGACCGACCACTCCGAGCTGTCTGGCATCAAT
CCTTATGAGGCCAGAGTGAAGGGCCTGTCCCAGAAGCTGTCTGAGGAGGAGTTTAGCGCCGCCCTGCTGC
ACCTGGCAAAGAGGAGAGGCGTGCACAACGTGAATGAGGTGGAGGAGGACACCGGCAACGAGCTGTCCAC
AAAGGAGCAGATCAGCCGCAATTCCAAGGCCCTGGAGGAGAAGTATGTGGCCGAGCTGCAGCTGGAGCGG
CTGAAGAAGGATGGCGAGGTGAGGGGCTCCATCAATCGCTTCAAGACCTCTGACTACGTGAAGGAGGCCA
AGCAGCTGCTGAAGGTGCAGAAGGCCTACCACCAGCTGGATCAGTCCTTTATCGATACATATATCGACCT
GCTGGAGACAAGGCGCACATACTATGAGGGACCAGGAGAGGGCTCTCCCTTCGGCTGGAAGGACATCAAG
GAGTGGTACGAGATGCTGATGGGCCACTGCACCTATTTTCCAGAGGAGCTGAGAAGCGTGAAGTACGCCT
ATAACGCCGATCTGTACAACGCCCTGAATGACCTGAACAACCTGGTCATCACCAGGGATGAGAACGAGAA
GCTGGAGTACTATGAGAAGTTCCAGATCATCGAGAACGTGTTCAAGCAGAAGAAGAAGCCTACACTGAAG
CAGATCGCCAAGGAGATCCTGGTGAACGAGGAGGACATCAAGGGCTACCGCGTGACCTCCACAGGCAAGC
CAGAGTTCACCAATCTGAAGGTGTATCACGATATCAAGGACATCACAGCCCGGAAGGAGATCATCGAGAA
CGCCGAGCTGCTGGATCAGATCGCCAAGATCCTGACCATCTATCAGAGCTCCGAGGACATCCAGGAGGAG
CTGACCAACCTGAATAGCGAGCTGACACAGGAGGAGATCGAGCAGATCAGCAATCTGAAGGGCTACACCG
GCACACACAACCTGAGCCTGAAGGCCATCAATCTGATCCTGGATGAGCTGTGGCACACAAACGACAATCA
GATCGCCATCTTTAACCGGCTGAAGCTGGTGCCAAAGAAGGTGGACCTGTCCCAGCAGAAGGAGATCCCA
ACCACACTGGTGGACGATTTCATCCTGTCTCCCGTGGTGAAGCGGAGCTTCATCCAGAGCATCAAAGTGA
TCAACGCCATCATCAAGAAGTACGGCCTGCCCAATGATATCATCATCGAGCTGGCCAGGGAGAAGAACTC
CAAGGACGCCCAGAAGATGATCAATGAGATGCAGAAGAGGAACCGCCAGACCAATGAGCGGATCGAGGAG
ATCATCAGAACCACAGGCAAGGAGAACGCCAAGTACCTGATCGAGAAGATCAAGCTGCACGATATGCAGG
AGGGCAAGTGTCTGTATTCTCTGGAGGCCATCCCTCTGGAGGACCTGCTGAACAATCCATTCAACTACGA
GGTGGATCACATCATCCCCCGGAGCGTGAGCTTCGACAATTCTTTTAACAATAAGGTGCTGGTGAAGCAG
GAGGAGAACAGCAAGAAGGGCAATAGGACCCCTTTCCAGTACCTGTCTAGCTCCGATTCTAAGATCAGCT
ACGAGACATTCAAGAAGCACATCCTGAATCTGGCCAAGGGCAAGGGCCGCATCAGCAAGACCAAGAAGGA
GTACCTGCTGGAGGAGCGGGACATCAACAGATTCTCCGTGCAGAAGGACTTCATCAACCGGAATCTGGTG
GACACCAGATACGCCACACGCGGCCTGATGAATCTGCTGCGGTCTTATTTCAGAGTGAACAATCTGGATG
TGAAGGTGAAGAGCATCAACGGCGGCTTCACCTCCTTTCTGCGGAGAAAGTGGAAGTTTAAGAAGGAGCG
CAACAAGGGCTATAAGCACCACGCCGAGGATGCCCTGATCATCGCCAATGCCGACTTCATCTTTAAGGAG
TGGAAGAAGCTGGACAAGGCCAAGAAAGTGATGGAGAACCAGATGTTCGAGGAGAAGCAGGCCGAGAGCA
TGCCCGAGATCCCGAAGAAGAAACGTAAGGTGGGTAGCAGCGGTAGCCCGAAAAAGAAGCGCAAAGTGGG
CAGCGACGCGCTGGACGATTTCGATCTGGACATGCTGGGCAGCGATGCGCTGGATGATTTCGGCGGTGGC
AGCTCTGAGGTGGAGTTTTCCCACGAGTACTGGATGAGACATGCCCTGACCCTGGCCAAGAGGGCACGCG
ATGAGAGGGAGGTGCCTGTGGGAGCCGTGCTGGTGCTGAACAATAGAGTGATCGGCGAGGGCTGGAACAG
AGCCATCGGCCTGCACGACCCAACAGCCCATGCCGAAATTATGGCCCTGAGACAGGGCGGCCTGGTCATG
CAGAACTACAGACTGATTGACGCCACCCTGTACGGCACATTCGAGCCTTGCGTGATGTGCGCCGGCGCCA
TGATCCACTCTAGGATCGGCCGCGTGGTGTTTGGCGTGAGGAACGCAAAAACCGGCGCCGCAGGCTCCCT
GATGGACGTGCTGCACTACCCCGGCATGAATCACCGCGTCGAAATTACCGAGGGAATCCTGGCAGATGAA
TGTGCCGCCCTGCTGTGCTATTTCTTTCGGATGCCTAGACAGGTGTTCAATGCTCAGAAGAAGGCCCAGA
GCTCCACCGACGGCGGTAGCGGCGGTAGCGGTGGTAGCGGCGGCAGCGGTGGTAGCGGTGGCAGCGGTGG
TATCGAGACAGAGCAGGAGTACAAGGAGATTTTCATCACACCTCACCAGATCAAGCACATCAAGGACTTC
AAGGACTACAAGTATTCTCACAGGGTGGATAAGAAGCCCAACCGCGAGCTGATCAATGACACCCTGTATA
GCACACGGAAGGACGATAAGGGCAATACCCTGATCGTGAACAATCTGAACGGCCTGTACGACAAGGATAA
TGACAAGCTGAAGAAGCTGATCAACAAGTCTCCCGAGAAGCTGCTGATGTACCACCACGATCCTCAGACA
TATCAGAAGCTGAAGCTGATCATGGAGCAGTACGGCGACGAGAAGAACCCACTGTATAAGTACTATGAGG
AGACAGGCAACTACCTGACAAAGTATAGCAAGAAGGATAATGGCCCCGTGATCAAGAAGATCAAGTACTA
TGGCAACAAGCTGAATGCCCACCTGGACATCACCGACGATTACCCTAACTCTCGCAATAAGGTGGTGAAG
CTGAGCCTGAAGCCATACCGGTTCGACGTGTACCTGGACAACGGCGTGTATAAGTTTGTGACAGTGAAGA
ATCTGGATGTGATCAAGAAGGAGAACTACTATGAGGTGAACAGCAAGTGCTACGAGGAGGCCAAGAAGCT
GAAGAAGATCAGCAACCAGGCCGAGTTCATCGCCTCTTTTTACAACAATGACCTGATCAAGATCAATGGC
GAGCTGTATAGAGTGATCGGCGTGAACAATGATCTGCTGAACAGAATCGAAGTGAATATGATCGACATCA
CCTACAGGGAGTATCTGGAGAACATGAATGATAAGAGGCCCCCTCGCATCATCAAGACCATCGCCTCTAA
GACACAGAGCATCAAGAAGTACAGCACAGACATCCTGGGGAACCTGTATGAAGTCAAGAGCAAGAAACAT
CCTCAGATTATCAAGAAAGGCTCTGGTGGTTCTAAGCGACCTGCCGCCACAAAGAAGGCTGGACAGGCTA
AGAAGAAGAAAGATTACAAAGACGATGACGATAAGGGATCCGGCGCAACAAACTTCTCTCTGCTGAAACA
AGCCGGAGATGTCGAAGAGAATCCTGGACCGATGGCCAAGCCTTTGTCTCAAGAAGAATCCACCCTCATT
GAAAGAGCAACGGCTACAATCAACAGCATCCCCATCTCTGAAGACTACAGCGTCGCCAGCGCAGCTCTCT
CTAGCGACGGCCGCATCTTCACTGGTGTCAATGTATATCATTTTACTGGGGGACCTTGTGCAGAACTCGT
GGTGCTGGGCACTGCTGCTGCTGCGGCAGCTGGCAACCTGACTTGTATCGTCGCGATCGGAAATGAGAAC
AGGGGCATCTTGAGCCCCTGCGGACGGTGCCGACAGGTGCTTCTCGATCTGCATCCTGGGATCAAAGCCA
TAGTGAAGGACAGTGATGGACAGCCGACGGCAGTTGGGATTCGTGAATTGCTGCCCTCTGGTTATGTGTG
GGAGGGCTAAGAATTCTGCAGATATCCAGCACAGTGGCGGCCGCTCGAGTCTAGAGGGCCCGTTTAAACC
CGCTGATCAGCCTCGACTGTGCCTTCTAGTTGCCAGCCATCTGTTGTTTGCCCCTCCCCCGTGCCTTCCT
TGACCCTGGAAGGTGCCACTCCCACTGTCCTTTCCTAATAAAATGAGGAAATTGCATCGCATTGTCTGAG
TAGGTGTCATTCTATTCTGGGGGGTGGGGTGGGGCAGGACAGCAAGGGGGAGGATTGGGAAGACAATAGC
AGGCATGCTGGGGATGCGGTGGGCTCTATGGCTTCTGAGGCGGAAAGAACCAGCTGGGGCTCTAGGGGGT
ATCCCC
[124 nt withheld, positions 5537-5660]
C
[91 nt withheld, positions 5662-5752]
A
[49 nt withheld, positions 5754-5802]
CCTTTGACGTTGGAGTCCACGTTCTTT
[37 nt withheld, positions 5830-5866]
ACCCTATCTCGGTCTATTCTTTTGATTTATAAGGGATTTTGCCGATTTCGGCCTATTGGTTAAAAAATGA
GCTGATTTAACAAAAATTTAACGCGAATTAATTCTGTGGAATGTGTGTCAGTTAGGGTGTGGAAAGTCCC
CAGGCTCCCCAGCAGGCAGAAGTATGCAAAGCATGCATCTCAATTAGTCAGCAACCAGGTGTGGAAAGTC
CCCAGGCTCCCCAGCAGGCAGAAGTATGCAAAGCATGCATCTCAATTAGTCAGCAACCATAGTCCCGCCC
CTAACTCCGCCCATCCCGCCCCTAACTCCGCCCAGTTCCGCCCATTCTCCGCCCCATGGCTGACTAATTT
TTTTTATTTATGCAGAGGCCGAGGCCGCCTCTGCCTCTGAGCTATTCCAGAAGTAGTGAGGAGGCTTTTT
TGGAGGCCTAGGCTTTTGCAAAAAGCTCCCGGGAGCTTGTATATCCATTTTCGGATCTGATCAAGAGACA
GGATGAGGATCGTTTCGCATGATTGAACAAGATGGATTGCACGCAGGTTCTCCGGCCGCTTGGGTGGAGA
GGCTATTCGGCTATGACTGGGCACAACAGACAATCGGCTGCTCTGATGCCGCCGTGTTCCGGCTGTCAGC
GCAGGGGCGCCCGGTTCTTTTTGTCAAGACCGACCTGTCCGGTGCCCTGAATGAACTGCAGGACGAGGCA
GCGCGGCTATCGTGGCTGGCCACGACGGGCGTTCCTTGCGCAGCTGTGCTCGACGTTGTCACTGAAGCGG
GAAGGGACTGGCTGCTATTGGGCGAAGTGCCGGGGCAGGATCTCCTGTCATCTCACCTTGCTCCTGCCGA
GAAAGTATCCATCATGGCTGATGCAATGCGGCGGCTGCATACGCTTGATCCGGCTACCTGCCCATTCGAC
CACCAAGCGAAACATCGCATCGAGCGAGCACGTACTCGGATGGAAGCCGGTCTTGTCGATCAGGATGATC
TGGACGAAGAGCATCAGGGGCTCGCGCCAGCCGAACTGTTCGCCAGGCTCAAGGCGCGCATGCCCGACGG
CGAGGATCTCGTCGTGACCCATGGCGATGCCTGCTTGCCGAATATCATGGTGGAAAATGGCCGCTTTTCT
GGATTCATCGACTGTGGCCGGCTGGGTGTGGCGGACCGCTATCAGGACATAGCGTTGGCTACCCGTGATA
TTGCTGAAGAGCTTGGCGGCGAATGGGCTGACCGCTTCCTCGTGCTTTACGGTATCGCCGCTCCCGATTC
GCAGCGCATCGCCTTCTATCGCCTTCTTGACGAGTTCTTCTGAGCGGGACTCTGGGGTTCGAAATGACCG
ACCAAGCGACGCCCAACCTGCCATCACGAGATTTCGATTCCACCGCCGCCTTCTATGAAAGGTTGGGCTT
CGGAATCGTTTTCCGGGACGCCGGCTGGATGATCCTCCAGCGCGGGGATCTCATGCTGGAGTTCTTCGCC
CACCCCAACTTGTTTATTGCAGCTTATAATGGTTACAAATAAAGCAATAGCATCACAAATTTCACAAATA
AAGCATTTTTTTCACTGCATTCTAGTTGTGGTTTGTCCAAACTCATCAATGTATCTTATCATGTCTGTAT
ACCGTCGACCTCTAGCTAGAGCTTGGCGTAATCATGGTCATAGCTGTTTCCTGTGTGAAATTGTTATCCG
CTCACAATTCCACACAACATACGAGCCGGAAGCATAAAGTGTAAAGCCTGGGGTGCCTAATGAGTGAGCT
AACTCACATTAATTGCGTTGCGCTCACTGCCCGCTTTCCAGTCGGGAAACCTGTCGTGCCAGCTGCATTA
ATGAATCGGCCAACGCGCGGGGAGAGGCGGTTTGCGTATTGGGCGCTCTTCCGCTTCCTCGCTCACTGAC
TCGCTGCGCTCGGTCGTTCGGCTGCGGCGAGCGGTATCAGCTCACTCAAAGGCGGTAATACGGTTATCCA
CAGAATCAGGGGATAACGCAGGAAAGAACATGTGAGCAAAAGGCCAGCAAAAGGCCAGGAACCGTAAAAA
GGCCGCGTTGCTGGCGTTTTTCCATAGGCTCCGCCCCCCTGACGAGCATCACAAAAATCGACGCTCAAGT
CAGAGGTGGCGAAACCCGACAGGACTATAAAGATACCAGGCGTTTCCCCCTGGAAGCTCCCTCGTGCGCT
CTCCTGTTCCGACCCTGCCGCTTACCGGATACCTGTCCGCCTTTCTCCCTTCGGGAAGCGTGGCGCTTTC
TCATAGCTCACGCTGTAGGTATCTCAGTTCGGTGTAGGTCGTTCGCTCCAAGCTGGGCTGTGTGCACGAA
CCCCCCGTTCAGCCCGACCGCTGCGCCTTATCCGGTAACTATCGTCTTGAGTCCAACCCGGTAAGACACG
ACTTATCGCCACTGGCAGCAGCCACTGGTAACAGGATTAGCAGAGCGAGGTATGTAGGCGGTGCTACAGA
GTTCTTGAAGTGGTGGCCTAACTACGGCTACACTAGAAGAACAGTATTTGGTATCTGCGCTCTGCTGAAG
CCAGTTACCTTCGGAAAAAGAGTTGGTAGCTCTTGATCCGGCAAACAAACCACCGCTGGTAGCGGTGGTT
TTTTTGTTTGCAAGCAGCAGATTACGCGCAGAAAAAAAGGATCTCAAGAAGATCCTTTGATCTTTTCTAC
GGGGTCTGACGCTCAGTGGAACGAAAACTCACGTTAAGGGATTTTGGTCATGAGATTATCAAAAAGGATC
TTCACCTAGATCCTTTTAAATTAAAAATGAAGTTTTAAATCAATCTAAAGTATATATGAGTAAACTTGGT
CTGACAGTTACCAATGCTTAATCAGTGAGGCACCTATCTCAGCGATCTGTCTATTTCGTTCATCCATAGT
TGCCTGACTCCCCGTCGTGTAGATAACTACGATACGGGAGGGCTTACCATCTGGCCCCAGTGCTGCAATG
ATACCGCGAGACCCACGCTCACCGGCTCCAGATTTATCAGCAATAAACCAGCCAGCCGGAAGGGCCGAGC
GCAGAAGTGGTCCTGCAACTTTATCCGCCTCCATCCAGTCTATTAATTGTTGCCGGGAAGCTAGAGTAAG
TAGTTCGCCAGTTAATAGTTTGCGCAACGTTGTTGCCATTGCTACAGGCATCGTGGTGTCACGCTCGTCG
TTTGGTATGGCTTCATTCAGCTCCGGTTCCCAACGATCAAGGCGAGTTACATGATCCCCCATGTTGTGCA
AAAAAGCGGTTAGCTCCTTCGGTCCTCCGATCGTTGTCAGAAGTAAGTTGGCCGCAGTGTTATCACTCAT
GGTTATGGCAGCACTGCATAATTCTCTTACTGTCATGCCATCCGTAAGATGCTTTTCTGTGACTGGTGAG
TACTCAACCAAGTCATTCTGAGAATAGTGTATGCGGCGACCGAGTTGCTCTTGCCCGGCGTCAATACGGG
ATAATACCGCGCCACATAGCAGAACTTTAAAAGTGCTCATCATTGGAAAACGTTCTTCGGGGCGAAAACT
CTCAAGGATCTTACCGCTGTTGAGATCCAGTTCGATGTAACCCACTCGTGCACCCAACTGATCTTCAGCA
TCTTTTACTTTCACCAGCGTTTCTGGGTGAGCAAAAACAGGAAGGCAAAATGCCGCAAAAAAGGGAATAA
GGGCGACACGGAAATGTTGAATACTCATACTCTTCCTTTTTCAATATTATTGAAGCATTTATCAGGGTTA
TTGTCTCATGAGCGGATACATATTTGAATGTATTTAGAAAAATAAACAAATAGGGGTTCCGCGCACATTT
CCCCGAAAAGTGCCACCTGACGTCGACGGATCGGGAGATCTCCCGATCCCCTATGGTGCACTCTCAGTAC
AATCTGCTCTGATGCCGCATAGTTAAGCCAGTATCTGCTCCCTGCTTGTGTGTTGGAGGTCGCTGAGTAG
T
Features (pLannotate 1.2.2; 21 found; start..end, strand, type, name):
    118..497     +  enhancer       CMV enhancer: human cytomegalovirus immediate early enhancer
    498..701     +  promoter       CMV promoter: human cytomegalovirus (CMV) immediate early promoter
    697..730     +  LTR            5' LTR (truncated) (fragment): truncated 5' long terminal repeat (LTR) from HIV-1
    746..764     +  promoter       T7 promoter: promoter for bacteriophage T7 RNA polymerase
    790..4641    +  CDS            cas9: CAS9_STAAU - Experimental evidence at protein level: Swiss-Prot protein existence level 1. CRISPR (clustered regularly interspaced short palindromic repeat) is an adaptive immune system that provides protection against mobile genetic elements (viruses, transposable elements and conjugative plasmids). CRISPR clusters contain spacers, sequences complementary to antecedent mobile elements, and target invading nucleic acids. CRISPR clusters are transcribed and processed into CRISPR RNA (crRNA). In type II CRISPR systems correct processing of pre-crRNA requires a trans- encoded small RNA (tracrRNA)
   4792..5190    +  CDS            BSD: blasticidin S deaminase; Aspergillus terreus BSD; confers resistance to blasticidin
   5267..5491    +  polyA_signal   bGH poly(A) signal: bovine growth hormone polyadenylation signal
   5495..5516    +  promoter       SV40 promoter (fragment): SV40 enhancer and early promoter
   5537..5965    +  rep_origin     f1 ori (sequence partly withheld): f1 bacteriophage origin of replication; arrow indicates direction of (+) strand synthesis
   5979..6308    +  promoter       SV40 promoter: SV40 enhancer and early promoter
   6375..7166    +  CDS            neo: KKA2_KLEPN - Also known as kan, nptII. Experimental evidence at protein level: Swiss-Prot protein existence level 1. Resistance to kanamycin, neomycin, paromomycin, ribostamycin, butirosin and gentamicin B. From Klebsiella pneumoniae.
   7190..7348    +  CDS            ble (fragment): BLE_KLEPN - Experimental evidence at protein level: Swiss-Prot protein existence level 1. Binding protein with a strong affinity to the bleomycin family of antibiotics. Binds to CL990; an antimitotic-antibiotic compound. From Klebsiella pneumoniae.
   7343..7464    +  polyA_signal   SV40 poly(A) signal: SV40 polyadenylation signal
   7537..7553    -  protein_bind   lac operator: The lac repressor binds to the lac operator to inhibit transcription in E. coli. This inhibition can be relieved by adding lactose or isopropyl-β-D-thiogalactopyranoside (IPTG). lac repressor encoded by lacI
   7561..7591    -  promoter       lac promoter: promoter for the E. coli lac operon
   7606..7627    -  protein_bind   CAP binding site: CAP binding activates transcription in the presence of cAMP. E. coli catabolite activator protein
   7640..7732    -  CDS            lacI (fragment): lac repressor; lacI; The lac repressor binds to the lac operator to inhibit transcription in E. coli. This inhibition can be relieved by adding lactose or isopropyl-β-D-thiogalactopyranoside (IPTG).
   7915..8503    -  rep_origin     ori: high-copy-number ColE1/pMB1/pBR322/pUC origin of replication
   8674..9534    -  CDS            AmpR: β-lactamase; bla; confers resistance to ampicillin, carbenicillin, and related antibiotics
   9535..9639    -  promoter       AmpR promoter: bla
   9698..9750    -  misc_feature   bom (fragment): basis of mobility region from pBR322
