[The description below was written by a language model from this plasmid's Addgene catalogue record and pLannotate feature annotations shown in this document.]
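Description:
nSaCas9 I744 miniABEMax V82G is a mammalian expression plasmid built on the pcDNA3.1(+) backbone that encodes a domain-inlaid adenine base editor. Rather than fusing the deaminase to a terminus of Cas9, a single evolved TadA monomer carrying the V82G substitution is inserted within the Staphylococcus aureus Cas9 nickase at position I744. The associated study engineered such intradomain insertions to lower RNA off-target editing while improving on-target DNA editing. In the 9,787 nt sequence, the feature annotation labels one long open reading frame (about 3.9 kb) as SaCas9. The embedded TadA segment is not annotated separately but presumably lies within this span. The reading frame is driven by the CMV immediate-early enhancer and promoter, with a T7 promoter just upstream of the coding sequence. The blasticidin S deaminase gene (BSD) lies shortly downstream of the editor, ahead of the bGH polyadenylation signal, so blasticidin selection appears to be tied to the same transcript. The record does not annotate the linking element between the two coding sequences. No guide RNA cassette is annotated, so the sgRNA would have to be supplied from another construct.

The remaining elements are standard pcDNA3.1 components: an f1 origin, an SV40 promoter driving the neomycin/kanamycin phosphotransferase gene with an SV40 poly(A) signal, a high-copy ColE1/pUC-type origin, and the β-lactamase gene with its own promoter for ampicillin selection in E. coli. Although the neo cassette is present in the sequence, the catalogue lists only blasticidin as the mammalian selectable marker. Small annotated fragments (HIV-1 LTR, ble, lacI, bom) look like incidental matches or cloning remnants. The plasmid is used for transient or selected expression of this SaCas9 adenine base editor variant in mammalian cells.
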