Addgene plasmid #135379: nSaCas9 I744 miniABEMax V82G
Purpose: Expression of nSaCas9 intradomain insertion of single evolved TadA monomer (V82G) at the specified position (I744 )
Depositing lab: Alex Hewitt. Depositing organization: University of Tasmania. Publication: Engineering domain-inlaid SaCas9 adenine base editors with reduced RNA off-targets and increased on-target DNA editing. Nguyen Tran MT, Mohd Khalid MKN, Wang Q, Walker JKR, Lidgerwood GE, Dilworth KL, Lisowski L, Pebay A, Hewitt AW. Nat Commun. 2020 Sep 25;11(1):4871. doi: 10.1038/s41467-020-18715-y. PubMed 32978399.
Backbone
  Vector backbone: pcDNA3.1(+)
  Vector type: Mammalian Expression, CRISPR
  Selectable markers: Blasticidin
Growth in bacteria
  Bacterial resistance: Ampicillin, 100 μg/mL
  Growth temperature: 30°C
  Growth strain: NEB Stable
  Copy number: High Copy
Gene/Insert
  Gene/Insert name: nSaCas9 I744 miniABEMax V82G
  Species: Synthetic
  Mutation: (V82G)
  Cloning method: Restriction Enzyme; 5′ cloning site Unknown (unknown if destroyed)
Terms and licenses: Academic/Nonprofit Terms; Industry Terms: Not Available to Industry
How to cite: nSaCas9 I744 miniABEMax V82G was a gift from Alex Hewitt (Addgene plasmid # 135379 ; http://n2t.net/addgene:135379 ; RRID:Addgene_135379)
