>Addgene plasmid #135379 | nSaCas9 I744 miniABEMax V82G | depositor partial sequence | sequence record 261055 | insert: nSaCas9 (D10A) with intradomain insertion of miniABEMax (evolved ecTadA [V82G]) at position I744
ATGAAGCGAAATTACATTCTGGGGCTGGCCATTGGCATTACATCAGTGGGCTATGGCATCATTGACTACG
AGACAAGGGACGTGATCGACGCCGGCGTGAGACTGTTCAAGGAGGCCAACGTGGAGAACAATGAGGGCCG
GAGATCCAAGAGGGGAGCAAGGCGCCTGAAGCGGAGAAGGCGCCACAGAATCCAGAGAGTGAAGAAGCTG
CTGTTCGATTACAACCTGCTGACCGACCACTCCGAGCTGTCTGGCATCAATCCTTATGAGGCCAGAGTGA
AGGGCCTGTCCCAGAAGCTGTCTGAGGAGGAGTTTAGCGCCGCCCTGCTGCACCTGGCAAAGAGGAGAGG
CGTGCACAACGTGAATGAGGTGGAGGAGGACACCGGCAACGAGCTGTCCACAAAGGAGCAGATCAGCCGC
AATTCCAAGGCCCTGGAGGAGAAGTATGTGGCCGAGCTGCAGCTGGAGCGGCTGAAGAAGGATGGCGAGG
TGAGGGGCTCCATCAATCGCTTCAAGACCTCTGACTACGTGAAGGAGGCCAAGCAGCTGCTGAAGGTGCA
GAAGGCCTACCACCAGCTGGATCAGTCCTTTATCGATACATATATCGACCTGCTGGAGACAAGGCGCACA
TACTATGAGGGACCAGGAGAGGGCTCTCCCTTCGGCTGGAAGGACATCAAGGAGTGGTACGAGATGCTGA
TGGGCCACTGCACCTATTTTCCAGAGGAGCTGAGAAGCGTGAAGTACGCCTATAACGCCGATCTGTACAA
CGCCCTGAATGACCTGAACAACCTGGTCATCACCAGGGATGAGAACGAGAAGCTGGAGTACTATGAGAAG
TTCCAGATCATCGAGAACGTGTTCAAGCAGAAGAAGAAGCCTACACTGAAGCAGATCGCCAAGGAGATCC
TGGTGAACGAGGAGGACATCAAGGGCTACCGCGTGACCTCCACAGGCAAGCCAGAGTTCACCAATCTGAA
GGTGTATCACGATATCAAGGACATCACAGCCCGGAAGGAGATCATCGAGAACGCCGAGCTGCTGGATCAG
ATCGCCAAGATCCTGACCATCTATCAGAGCTCCGAGGACATCCAGGAGGAGCTGACCAACCTGAATAGCG
AGCTGACACAGGAGGAGATCGAGCAGATCAGCAATCTGAAGGGCTACACCGGCACACACAACCTGAGCCT
GAAGGCCATCAATCTGATCCTGGATGAGCTGTGGCACACAAACGACAATCAGATCGCCATCTTTAACCGG
CTGAAGCTGGTGCCAAAGAAGGTGGACCTGTCCCAGCAGAAGGAGATCCCAACCACACTGGTGGACGATT
TCATCCTGTCTCCCGTGGTGAAGCGGAGCTTCATCCAGAGCATCAAAGTGATCAACGCCATCATCAAGAA
GTACGGCCTGCCCAATGATATCATCATCGAGCTGGCCAGGGAGAAGAACTCCAAGGACGCCCAGAAGATG
ATCAATGAGATGCAGAAGAGGAACCGCCAGACCAATGAGCGGATCGAGGAGATCATCAGAACCACAGGCA
AGGAGAACGCCAAGTACCTGATCGAGAAGATCAAGCTGCACGATATGCAGGAGGGCAAGTGTCTGTATTC
TCTGGAGGCCATCCCTCTGGAGGACCTGCTGAACAATCCATTCAACTACGAGGTGGATCACATCATCCCC
CGGAGCGTGAGCTTCGACAATTCTTTTAACAATAAGGTGCTGGTGAAGCAGGAGGAGAACAGCAAGAAGG
GCAATAGGACCCCTTTCCAGTACCTGTCTAGCTCCGATTCTAAGATCAGCTACGAGACATTCAAGAAGCA
CATCCTGAATCTGGCCAAGGGCAAGGGCCGCATCAGCAAGACCAAGAAGGAGTACCTGCTGGAGGAGCGG
GACATCAACAGATTCTCCGTGCAGAAGGACTTCATCAACCGGAATCTGGTGGACACCAGATACGCCACAC
GCGGCCTGATGAATCTGCTGCGGTCTTATTTCAGAGTGAACAATCTGGATGTGAAGGTGAAGAGCATCAA
CGGCGGCTTCACCTCCTTTCTGCGGAGAAAGTGGAAGTTTAAGAAGGAGCGCAACAAGGGCTATAAGCAC
CACGCCGAGGATGCCCTGATCATCGCCAATGCCGACTTCATCTTTAAGGAGTGGAAGAAGCTGGACAAGG
CCAAGAAAGTGATGGAGAACCAGATGTTCGAGGAGAAGCAGGCCGAGAGCATGCCCGAGATCCCGAAGAA
GAAACGTAAGGTGGGTAGCAGCGGTAGCCCGAAAAAGAAGCGCAAAGTGGGCAGCGACGCGCTGGACGAT
TTCGATCTGGACATGCTGGGCAGCGATGCGCTGGATGATTTCGGCGGTGGCAGCTCTGAGGTGGAGTTTT
CCCACGAGTACTGGATGAGACATGCCCTGACCCTGGCCAAGAGGGCACGCGATGAGAGGGAGGTGCCTGT
GGGAGCCGTGCTGGTGCTGAACAATAGAGTGATCGGCGAGGGCTGGAACAGAGCCATCGGCCTGCACGAC
CCAACAGCCCATGCCGAAATTATGGCCCTGAGACAGGGCGGCCTGGTCATGCAGAACTACAGACTGATTG
ACGCCACCCTGTACGGCACATTCGAGCCTTGCGTGATGTGCGCCGGCGCCATGATCCACTCTAGGATCGG
CCGCGTGGTGTTTGGCGTGAGGAACGCAAAAACCGGCGCCGCAGGCTCCCTGATGGACGTGCTGCACTAC
CCCGGCATGAATCACCGCGTCGAAATTACCGAGGGAATCCTGGCAGATGAATGTGCCGCCCTGCTGTGCT
ATTTCTTTCGGATGCCTAGACAGGTGTTCAATGCTCAGAAGAAGGCCCAGAGCTCCACCGACGGCGGTAG
CGGCGGTAGCGGTGGTAGCGGCGGCAGCGGTGGTAGCGGTGGCAGCGGTGGTATCGAGACAGAGCAGGAG
TACAAGGAGATTTTCATCACACCTCACCAGATCAAGCACATCAAGGACTTCAAGGACTACAAGTATTCTC
ACAGGGTGGATAAGAAGCCCAACCGCGAGCTGATCAATGACACCCTGTATAGCACACGGAAGGACGATAA
GGGCAATACCCTGATCGTGAACAATCTGAACGGCCTGTACGACAAGGATAATGACAAGCTGAAGAAGCTG
ATCAACAAGTCTCCCGAGAAGCTGCTGATGTACCACCACGATCCTCAGACATATCAGAAGCTGAAGCTGA
TCATGGAGCAGTACGGCGACGAGAAGAACCCACTGTATAAGTACTATGAGGAGACAGGCAACTACCTGAC
AAAGTATAGCAAGAAGGATAATGGCCCCGTGATCAAGAAGATCAAGTACTATGGCAACAAGCTGAATGCC
CACCTGGACATCACCGACGATTACCCTAACTCTCGCAATAAGGTGGTGAAGCTGAGCCTGAAGCCATACC
GGTTCGACGTGTACCTGGACAACGGCGTGTATAAGTTTGTGACAGTGAAGAATCTGGATGTGATCAAGAA
GGAGAACTACTATGAGGTGAACAGCAAGTGCTACGAGGAGGCCAAGAAGCTGAAGAAGATCAGCAACCAG
GCCGAGTTCATCGCCTCTTTTTACAACAATGACCTGATCAAGATCAATGGCGAGCTGTATAGAGTGATCG
GCGTGAACAATGATCTGCTGAACAGAATCGAAGTGAATATGATCGACATCACCTACAGGGAGTATCTGGA
GAACATGAATGATAAGAGGCCCCCTCGCATCATCAAGACCATCGCCTCTAAGACACAGAGCATCAAGAAG
TACAGCACAGACATCCTGGGGAACCTGTATGAAGTCAAGAGCAAGAAACATCCTCAGATTATCAAGAAAG
GCTCTGGTGGTTCTAAGCGACCTGCCGCCACAAAGAAGGCTGGACAGGCTAAGAAGAAGAAAGATTACAA
AGACGATGACGATAAGGGATCCGGCGCAACAAACTTCTCTCTGCTGAAACAAGCCGGAGATGTCGAAGAG
AATCCTGGACCGATGGCCAAGCCTTTGTCTCAAGAAGAATCCACCCTCATTGAAAGAGCAACGGCTACAA
TCAACAGCATCCCCATCTCTGAAGACTACAGCGTCGCCAGCGCAGCTCTCTCTAGCGACGGCCGCATCTT
CACTGGTGTCAATGTATATCATTTTACTGGGGGACCTTGTGCAGAACTCGTGGTGCTGGGCACTGCTGCT
GCTGCGGCAGCTGGCAACCTGACTTGTATCGTCGCGATCGGAAATGAGAACAGGGGCATCTTGAGCCCCT
GCGGACGGTGCCGACAGGTGCTTCTCGATCTGCATCCTGGGATCAAAGCCATAGTGAAGGACAGTGATGG
ACAGCCGACGGCAGTTGGGATTCGTGAATTGCTGCCCTCTGGTTATGTGTGGGAGGGCTAA
